Addgene plasmid #223665: mTph2p(330bp)-mut2-Luc
Purpose: Firefly-luciferase reporter expression driven by proximal 330-bp of mouse Tph2 promoter point mutation at RRE site 2
Depositing lab: Kyungjin Kim. Depositing organization: Daegu Gyeongbuk Institute of Science and Technology. Publication: Role of the circadian nuclear receptor REV-ERBalpha in dorsal raphe serotonin synthesis in mood regulation. Park I, Choi M, Kim J, Jang S, Kim D, Kim J, Choe Y, Geum D, Yu SW, Choi JW, Moon C, Choe HK, Son GH, Kim K. Commun Biol. 2024 Aug 15;7(1):998. doi: 10.1038/s42003-024-06647-y. PubMed 39147805.
Backbone
  Vector backbone: pGL3
  Vector type: Mammalian Expression, Luciferase
Growth in bacteria
  Bacterial resistance: Ampicillin, 100 μg/mL
  Growth temperature: 37°C
  Growth strain: DH5alpha
  Copy number: High Copy
Gene/Insert
  Gene/Insert name: mTph2 promoter
  Species: M. musculus (mouse)
  Entrez Gene: Tph2 (a.k.a. Ntph)
  Promoter: mTph2 promoter
  Tag / fusion protein: Firefly luciferase (C terminal on insert)
  Cloning method: Gibson Cloning
  Sequencing primers: 5′ ATCGATAGGTACCGAGCTCTTACG
Terms and licenses: Academic/Nonprofit Terms; Industry Terms: Not Available to Industry
How to cite: mTph2p(330bp)-mut2-Luc was a gift from Kyungjin Kim (Addgene plasmid # 223665 ; http://n2t.net/addgene:223665 ; RRID:Addgene_223665)
