[The description below was written by a language model from this plasmid's Addgene catalogue record and pLannotate feature annotations shown in this document.]
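Description:
mTph2p(330bp)-mut2-Luc is a firefly luciferase promoter-reporter plasmid built on the pGL3 backbone for transient transfection into mammalian cells. It is propagated in E. coli as a high-copy plasmid through a ColE1/pUC-type origin and selected with ampicillin via the bla gene and its promoter. An f1 phage origin is also present. The short tetracycline-resistance, lacZα and SV40 large T antigen matches in the annotation are only fragments, most likely backbone remnants rather than functional genes.

The payload is the proximal 330 bp of the mouse Tph2 (tryptophan hydroxylase 2) promoter, inserted by Gibson assembly upstream of the luc+ luciferase coding sequence, which is terminated by an SV40 polyadenylation signal. The promoter fragment itself is not annotated in the feature table, but the unannotated stretch between the upstream pause site and the start of the luciferase gene is where it would be expected to lie. A synthetic poly(A) signal and an RNA polymerase II transcriptional pause site sit upstream of the insertion region. These standard pGL3 elements reduce read-through transcription from the backbone, so that luciferase output reflects the activity of the cloned promoter.

This version carries a point mutation at the second RRE site, presumably a REV-ERB/ROR response element given the associated study of REV-ERBα in dorsal raphe serotonin synthesis. The record does not state the exact nucleotide change. The plasmid is suited to reporter assays that test whether this site contributes to regulation of Tph2 promoter activity, typically by comparing it with non-mutated or otherwise mutated promoter constructs.
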