Features (pLannotate 1.2.2; 11 found; start..end, strand, type, name):
      1..92      +  misc_feature   pause site: RNA polymerase II transcriptional pause signal from the human α2 globin gene
    502..2154    +  CDS            luciferase: firefly luciferase; luc+; enhanced luc+ version of the luciferase gene
   2195..2316    -  polyA_signal   SV40 poly(A) signal: SV40 polyadenylation signal
   2339..2407    -  CDS            large T antigen (fragment): large T antigen from SV40 (simian virus 40)
   2423..2555    +  CDS            TcR (fragment): tetracycline efflux protein; tet; confers resistance to tetracycline
   2735..3323    -  rep_origin     ori: high-copy-number ColE1/pMB1/pBR322/pUC origin of replication
   3494..4354    -  CDS            AmpR: β-lactamase; bla; confers resistance to ampicillin, carbenicillin, and related antibiotics
   4355..4459    -  promoter       AmpR promoter: bla
   4486..4914    +  rep_origin     f1 ori (sequence partly withheld): f1 bacteriophage origin of replication; arrow indicates direction of (+) strand synthesis
   4946..5013    -  CDS            lacZα (fragment): LacZα fragment of β-galactosidase; lacZ fragment
   5072..5120    +  polyA_signal   poly(A) signal: synthetic polyadenylation signal
>Addgene plasmid #223665 | mTph2p(330bp)-mut2-Luc | addgene full sequence | sequence record 443557 | Addgene NGS Result
AACATACGCTCTCCATCAAAACAAAACGAAACAAAACAAACTAGCAAAATAGGCTGTCCCCAGTGCAAGT
GCAGGTGCCAGAACATTTCTCTATCGATAGGTACCGAGCTCTTACGCGTCTCTTGCTTAAGAATTTTCCA
TTCTTCAAAGGATTGTCAAGCTTTCCTGTGGCTTTCTAAAGTTGGAAAAGTACAAATATAATCTTGTCTA
TGCCTGTCAAATTGCTGGGTCTGATCAGGTCATAGATGGAGAGCAATAAAATTGTATCAGAAGAGTATCA
AAGGAATGATGGGCCTATGGGCATTTCATTTCCATATATTTCTTACTTAATGAAGAACATTCTAGAAGGT
TAGCATCTCAAGCCTCGAATTTCAAAAGCCTGAATATCCTTCTACATGGAAACACCATGGGTTTTGGAAG
CAGACTTCTTATGAAAGCCCCCGGGCTCGAGATCTGCGATCTAAGTAAGCTTGGCATTCCGGTACTGTTG
GTAAAGCCACCATGGAAGACGCCAAAAACATAAAGAAAGGCCCGGCGCCATTCTATCCGCTGGAAGATGG
AACCGCTGGAGAGCAACTGCATAAGGCTATGAAGAGATACGCCCTGGTTCCTGGAACAATTGCTTTTACA
GATGCACATATCGAGGTGGACATCACTTACGCTGAGTACTTCGAAATGTCCGTTCGGTTGGCAGAAGCTA
TGAAACGATATGGGCTGAATACAAATCACAGAATCGTCGTATGCAGTGAAAACTCTCTTCAATTCTTTAT
GCCGGTGTTGGGCGCGTTATTTATCGGAGTTGCAGTTGCGCCCGCGAACGACATTTATAATGAACGTGAA
TTGCTCAACAGTATGGGCATTTCGCAGCCTACCGTGGTGTTCGTTTCCAAAAAGGGGTTGCAAAAAATTT
TGAACGTGCAAAAAAAGCTCCCAATCATCCAAAAAATTATTATCATGGATTCTAAAACGGATTACCAGGG
ATTTCAGTCGATGTACACGTTCGTCACATCTCATCTACCTCCCGGTTTTAATGAATACGATTTTGTGCCA
GAGTCCTTCGATAGGGACAAGACAATTGCACTGATCATGAACTCCTCTGGATCTACTGGTCTGCCTAAAG
GTGTCGCTCTGCCTCATAGAACTGCCTGCGTGAGATTCTCGCATGCCAGAGATCCTATTTTTGGCAATCA
AATCATTCCGGATACTGCGATTTTAAGTGTTGTTCCATTCCATCACGGTTTTGGAATGTTTACTACACTC
GGATATTTGATATGTGGATTTCGAGTCGTCTTAATGTATAGATTTGAAGAAGAGCTGTTTCTGAGGAGCC
TTCAGGATTACAAGATTCAAAGTGCGCTGCTGGTGCCAACCCTATTCTCCTTCTTCGCCAAAAGCACTCT
GATTGACAAATACGATTTATCTAATTTACACGAAATTGCTTCTGGTGGCGCTCCCCTCTCTAAGGAAGTC
GGGGAAGCGGTTGCCAAGAGGTTCCATCTGCCAGGTATCAGGCAAGGATATGGGCTCACTGAGACTACAT
CAGCTATTCTGATTACACCCGAGGGGGATGATAAACCGGGCGCGGTCGGTAAAGTTGTTCCATTTTTTGA
AGCGAAGGTTGTGGATCTGGATACCGGGAAAACGCTGGGCGTTAATCAAAGAGGCGAACTGTGTGTGAGA
GGTCCTATGATTATGTCCGGTTATGTAAACAATCCGGAAGCGACCAACGCCTTGATTGACAAGGATGGAT
GGCTACATTCTGGAGACATAGCTTACTGGGACGAAGACGAACACTTCTTCATCGTTGACCGCCTGAAGTC
TCTGATTAAGTACAAAGGCTATCAGGTGGCTCCCGCTGAATTGGAATCCATCTTGCTCCAACACCCCAAC
ATCTTCGACGCAGGTGTCGCAGGTCTTCCCGACGATGACGCCGGTGAACTTCCCGCCGCCGTTGTTGTTT
TGGAGCACGGAAAGACGATGACGGAAAAAGAGATCGTGGATTACGTCGCCAGTCAAGTAACAACCGCGAA
AAAGTTGCGCGGAGGAGTTGTGTTTGTGGACGAAGTACCGAAAGGTCTTACCGGAAAACTCGACGCAAGA
AAAATCAGAGAGATCCTCATAAAGGCCAAGAAGGGCGGAAAGATCGCCGTGTAATTCTAGAGTCGGGGCG
GCCGGCCGCTTCGAGCAGACATGATAAGATACATTGATGAGTTTGGACAAACCACAACTAGAATGCAGTG
AAAAAAATGCTTTATTTGTGAAATTTGTGATGCTATTGCTTTATTTGTAACCATTATAAGCTGCAATAAA
CAAGTTAACAACAACAATTGCATTCATTTTATGTTTCAGGTTCAGGGGGAGGTGTGGGAGGTTTTTTAAA
GCAAGTAAAACCTCTACAAATGTGGTAAAATCGATAAGGATCCGTCGACCGATGCCCTTGAGAGCCTTCA
ACCCAGTCAGCTCCTTCCGGTGGGCGCGGGGCATGACTATCGTCGCCGCACTTATGACTGTCTTCTTTAT
CATGCAACTCGTAGGACAGGTGCCGGCAGCGCTCTTCCGCTTCCTCGCTCACTGACTCGCTGCGCTCGGT
CGTTCGGCTGCGGCGAGCGGTATCAGCTCACTCAAAGGCGGTAATACGGTTATCCACAGAATCAGGGGAT
AACGCAGGAAAGAACATGTGAGCAAAAGGCCAGCAAAAGGCCAGGAACCGTAAAAAGGCCGCGTTGCTGG
CGTTTTTCCATAGGCTCCGCCCCCCTGACGAGCATCACAAAAATCGACGCTCAAGTCAGAGGTGGCGAAA
CCCGACAGGACTATAAAGATACCAGGCGTTTCCCCCTGGAAGCTCCCTCGTGCGCTCTCCTGTTCCGACC
CTGCCGCTTACCGGATACCTGTCCGCCTTTCTCCCTTCGGGAAGCGTGGCGCTTTCTCATAGCTCACGCT
GTAGGTATCTCAGTTCGGTGTAGGTCGTTCGCTCCAAGCTGGGCTGTGTGCACGAACCCCCCGTTCAGCC
CGACCGCTGCGCCTTATCCGGTAACTATCGTCTTGAGTCCAACCCGGTAAGACACGACTTATCGCCACTG
GCAGCAGCCACTGGTAACAGGATTAGCAGAGCGAGGTATGTAGGCGGTGCTACAGAGTTCTTGAAGTGGT
GGCCTAACTACGGCTACACTAGAAGAACAGTATTTGGTATCTGCGCTCTGCTGAAGCCAGTTACCTTCGG
AAAAAGAGTTGGTAGCTCTTGATCCGGCAAACAAACCACCGCTGGTAGCGGTGGTTTTTTTGTTTGCAAG
CAGCAGATTACGCGCAGAAAAAAAGGATCTCAAGAAGATCCTTTGATCTTTTCTACGGGGTCTGACGCTC
AGTGGAACGAAAACTCACGTTAAGGGATTTTGGTCATGAGATTATCAAAAAGGATCTTCACCTAGATCCT
TTTAAATTAAAAATGAAGTTTTAAATCAATCTAAAGTATATATGAGTAAACTTGGTCTGACAGTTACCAA
TGCTTAATCAGTGAGGCACCTATCTCAGCGATCTGTCTATTTCGTTCATCCATAGTTGCCTGACTCCCCG
TCGTGTAGATAACTACGATACGGGAGGGCTTACCATCTGGCCCCAGTGCTGCAATGATACCGCGAGACCC
ACGCTCACCGGCTCCAGATTTATCAGCAATAAACCAGCCAGCCGGAAGGGCCGAGCGCAGAAGTGGTCCT
GCAACTTTATCCGCCTCCATCCAGTCTATTAATTGTTGCCGGGAAGCTAGAGTAAGTAGTTCGCCAGTTA
ATAGTTTGCGCAACGTTGTTGCCATTGCTACAGGCATCGTGGTGTCACGCTCGTCGTTTGGTATGGCTTC
ATTCAGCTCCGGTTCCCAACGATCAAGGCGAGTTACATGATCCCCCATGTTGTGCAAAAAAGCGGTTAGC
TCCTTCGGTCCTCCGATCGTTGTCAGAAGTAAGTTGGCCGCAGTGTTATCACTCATGGTTATGGCAGCAC
TGCATAATTCTCTTACTGTCATGCCATCCGTAAGATGCTTTTCTGTGACTGGTGAGTACTCAACCAAGTC
ATTCTGAGAATAGTGTATGCGGCGACCGAGTTGCTCTTGCCCGGCGTCAATACGGGATAATACCGCGCCA
CATAGCAGAACTTTAAAAGTGCTCATCATTGGAAAACGTTCTTCGGGGCGAAAACTCTCAAGGATCTTAC
CGCTGTTGAGATCCAGTTCGATGTAACCCACTCGTGCACCCAACTGATCTTCAGCATCTTTTACTTTCAC
CAGCGTTTCTGGGTGAGCAAAAACAGGAAGGCAAAATGCCGCAAAAAAGGGAATAAGGGCGACACGGAAA
TGTTGAATACTCATACTCTTCCTTTTTCAATATTATTGAAGCATTTATCAGGGTTATTGTCTCATGAGCG
GATACATATTTGAATGTATTTAGAAAAATAAACAAATAGGGGTTCCGCGCACATTTCCCCGAAAAGTGCC
ACCTG
[124 nt withheld, positions 4486-4609]
C
[91 nt withheld, positions 4611-4701]
A
[49 nt withheld, positions 4703-4751]
CCTTTGACGTTGGAGTCCACGTTCTTT
[37 nt withheld, positions 4779-4815]
ACCCTATCTCGGTCTATTCTTTTGATTTATAAGGGATTTTGCCGATTTCGGCCTATTGGTTAAAAAATGA
GCTGATTTAACAAAAATTTAACGCGAATTTTAACAAAATATTAACGCTTACAATTTGCCATTCGCCATTC
AGGCTGCGCAACTGTTGGGAAGGGCGATCGGTGCGGGCCTCTTCGCTATTACGCCAGCCCAAGCTACCAT
GATAAGTAAGTAATATTAAGGTACGGGAGGTACTTGGAGCGGCCGCAATAAAATATCTTTATTTTCATTA
CATCTGTGTGTTGGTTTTTTGTGTGAATCGATAGTACT
